>Addgene plasmid #187366 | Cherry-Myo1b | addgene full sequence | sequence record 368888 | Addgene NGS Result
TAGTTATTAATAGTAATCAATTACGGGGTCATTAGTTCATAGCCCATATATGGAGTTCCGCGTTACATAA
CTTACGGTAAATGGCCCGCCTGGCTGACCGCCCAACGACCCCCGCCCATTGACGTCAATAATGACGTATG
TTCCCATAGTAACGCCAATAGGGACTTTCCATTGACGTCAATGGGTGGAGTATTTACGGTAAACTGCCCA
CTTGGCAGTACATCAAGTGTATCATATGCCAAGTACGCCCCCTATTGACGTCAATGACGGTAAATGGCCC
GCCTGGCATTATGCCCAGTACATGACCTTATGGGACTTTCCTACTTGGCAGTACATCTACGTATTAGTCA
TCGCTATTACCATGGTGATGCGGTTTTGGCAGTACATCAATGGGCGTGGATAGCGGTTTGACTCACGGGG
ATTTCCAAGTCTCCACCCCATTGACGTCAATGGGAGTTTGTTTTGGCACCAAAATCAACGGGACTTTCCA
AAATGTCGTAACAACTCCGCCCCATTGACGCAAATGGGCGGTAGGCGTGTACGGTGGGAGGTCTATATAA
GCAGAGCTGGTTTAGTGAACCGTCAGATCCGCTAGCGTTTAAACTTAAGCTTGCCACCATGGTGAGCAAG
GGCGAGGAGGATAACATGGCCATCATCAAGGAGTTCATGCGCTTCAAGGTGCACATGGAGGGCTCCGTGA
ACGGCCACGAGTTCGAGATCGAGGGCGAGGGCGAGGGCCGCCCCTACGAGGGCACCCAGACCGCCAAGCT
GAAGGTGACCAAGGGTGGCCCCCTGCCCTTCGCCTGGGACATCCTGTCCCCTCAGTTCATGTACGGCTCC
AAGGCCTACGTGAAGCACCCCGCCGACATCCCCGACTACTTGAAGCTGTCCTTCCCCGAGGGCTTCAAGT
GGGAGCGCGTGATGAACTTCGAGGACGGCGGCGTGGTGACCGTGACCCAGGACTCCTCCCTGCAGGACGG
CGAGTTCATCTACAAGGTGAAGCTGCGCGGCACCAACTTCCCCTCCGACGGCCCCGTAATGCAGAAGAAG
ACCATGGGCTGGGAGGCCTCCTCCGAGCGGATGTACCCCGAGGACGGCGCCCTGAAGGGCGAGATCAAGC
AGAGGCTGAAGCTGAAGGACGGCGGCCACTACGACGCTGAGGTCAAGACCACCTACAAGGCCAAGAAGCC
CGTGCAGCTGCCCGGCGCCTACAACGTCAACATCAAGTTGGACATCACCTCCCACAACGAGGACTACACC
ATCGTGGAACAGTACGAACGCGCCGAGGGCCGCCACTCCACCGGCGGCATGGACGAGCTGTACAAGTCCG
GACTCAGATCTCGAGCTCAAGCTTCGAATTCGGATCCTAGATATCCACCCATGGCCAAGAAGGAGGTAAA
ATCCTCACTTCTGGACAATATGATCGGCGTTGGAGATACGGTTCTCTTGGAGCCTCTCAACGAGGAGACG
TTCATCGACAACCTGAAGAAGCGCTTCGATCACAATGAGATATATACATACATCGGGAGTGTGGTTATAT
CTGTTAACCCCTACCGGTCCTTGCCCATTTATTCACCAGAGAAAGTGGAAGATTACAGAAATAGAAACTT
CTATGAACTGAGCCCTCACATCTTTGCTTTGTCGGATGAAGCATACAGATCCCTCCGTGATCAAGATAAA
GATCAGTGCATTCTCATTACTGGGGAGAGTGGAGCGGGAAAAACAGAGGCCAGCAAGCTTGTGATGTCCT
ATGTCGCTGCAGTGTGTGGAAAAGGAGCAGAAGTTAATCAGGTCAAGGAACAGCTTCTCCAGTCCACCCC
TGTCCTGGAAGCTTTTGGAAATGCCAAGACTGTAAGGAATGACAATTCATCCAGATTCGGCAAATACATG
GATATTGAATTTGACTTTAAAGGCGATCCGCTGGGAGGAGTGATAAGTAACTATCTTTTAGAGAAATCTC
GTGTTGTTAAGCAGCCGAGAGGTGAAAGAAACTTCCACGTGTTCTATCAGCTGCTCTCGGGTGCCTCTGA
GGAACTCCTCCACAAGCTTAAACTGGAGCGGGATTTCAGCAGATACAACTATCTGAGTCTGGACTCTGCC
AAAGTGAATGGTGTGGACGACGCTGCCAATTTCAGAACTGTCAGGAATGCCATGCAGATCGTGGGCTTTT
CGGATCCTGAGGCCGAGTCTGTCCTGGAGGTTGTGGCAGCTGTCTTGAAACTGGGGAACATCGAGTTCAA
GCCTGAATCACGAATGAACGGTTTGGATGAAAGCAAAATCAAAGACAAAAATGAGTTAAAAGAAATTTGT
GAGTTGACCAGCATCGATCAAGTGGTTTTAGAAAGAGCGTTCAGTTTCCGAACGGTTGAGGCGAAGCAGG
AGAAAGTTTCAACCACATTGAATGTGGCTCAGGCTTATTATGCCCGTGATGCCCTGGCTAAAAACCTCTA
CAGCCGGTTGTTTTCATGGTTGGTAAATCGAATCAACGAAAGCATTAAGGCACAAACCAAAGTGAGAAAG
AAGGTCATGGGTGTTCTGGACATTTATGGCTTTGAGATATTTGAGGACAACAGCTTCGAGCAGTTCATTA
TTAATTATTGTAATGAAAAGCTTCAACAAATCTTCATTGAACTGACCCTCAAAGAAGAGCAAGAGGAATA
TATTCGTGAGGACATAGAATGGACTCACATTGACTACTTCAACAATGCTATCATTTGCGACCTAATAGAA
AACAACACAAACGGAATCTTGGCCATGCTGGATGAAGAGTGCCTGAGACCCGGCACTGTTACAGATGAGA
CCTTCCTGGAAAAGCTGAACCAAGTCTGTGCCACCCACCAGCACTTCGAGAGCAGGATGAGCAAATGTTC
CCGCTTCCTCAATGACACGACCCTGCCTCACAGCTGCTTCAGAATCCAGCATTATGCTGGCAAGGTGCTA
TACCAGGTGGAAGGGTTTGTTGACAAGAACAATGACCTTCTGTACCGAGACCTGTCTCAAGCCATGTGGA
AGGCTGGCCATGCCCTCATCAAGTCTCTGTTCCCTGAAGGGAATCCTGCAAAGGTCAACCTGAAAAGACC
TCCTACTGCAGGGTCCCAGTTCAAGGCGTCGGTGGCCACCCTGATGAAAAACCTGCAGACCAAGAACCCG
AACTATATCAGGTGCATCAAGCCGAACGATAAAAAGGCCGCTCACATTTTCAGTGAGAGTCTCGTGTGCC
ATCAGATCCGGTACCTGGGTCTTCTGGAGAACGTTCGAGTGAGACGGGCAGGCTATGCCTTCAGGCAGGC
CTATGAACCTTGTCTGGAAAGATACAAGATGCTTTGCAAACAAACATGGCCTCACTGGAAGGGACCAGCA
AGGTCTGGTGTGGAAGTTCTGTTTAATGAGCTAGAGATTCCCGTGGAAGAGTACTCCTTCGGTAGATCCA
AGATATTCATCCGAAACCCAAGGACATTATTCCAATTAGAAGACCTAAGGAAGCAGCGGCTGGAGGACCT
GGCCACTCTCATTCAGAAGATTTATCGAGGATGGAAATGTCGTACACATTTTCTGCTCATGAAAAGAAGC
CAAGTCGTGATTGCCGCCTGGTACAGGAGATACGCGCAACAAAAGCGATATCAGCAGATAAAGAGTTCAG
CCCTGGTGATTCAGTCTTACATCCGGGGCTGGAAGGCTAGAAAAATCCTGCGGGAGCTGAAGCATCAGAA
ACGCTGCAAGGAGGCAGCCACCACCATCGCAGCATACTGGCACGGCACCCAGGCACGAAGGGAATTGAAA
CGCTTGAAGGAGGAGGCTAGGCGTAAGCATGCAGTTGCTGTCATTTGGGCTTACTGGCTTGGACTGAAGG
TACGAAGGGAGTACAGGAAATTCTTTAGAGCAAATGCTGGAAAGAAAATCTATGAGTTTACACTTCAAAG
AATTGTGCAAAAATACTTGTTGGAAATGAAAAATAAAATGCCTTCCTTGTCACCAATAGATAAAAATTGG
CCATCAAGACCTTACCTATTCTTGGATTCGACTCACAAGGAGCTAAAAAGGATCTTCCACTTGTGGAGGT
GTAAAAAATACAGGGATCAATTCACAGACCAGCAGAAACTTATTTATGAAGAGAAGCTGGAGGCCAGTGA
ACTCTTCAAAGACAAGAAGGCTTTATATCCTTCTAGTGTTGGTCAGCCATTCCAAGGAGCTTACCTGGAA
ATCAACAAGAACCCAAAATATAAGAAACTCAAAGATGCCATTGAAGAGAAGATCATTATTGCTGAGGTTG
TGAACAAAATCAACCGGGCTAATGGGAAGAGTACATCTCGGATTTTCCTCTTAACAAACAATAACCTTCT
CCTTGCTGACCAAAAGTCGGGGCAGATCAAGTCCGAGGTCCCCCTGGTGGATGTGACTAAGGTCTCCATG
AGTTCACAGAATGATGGTTTCTTTGCAGTACACCTCAAGGAGGGTTCAGAAGCAGCTAGTAAGGGTGACT
TTCTCTTCAGCAGTGACCACCTGATTGAAATGGCAACCAAGTTGTATCGCACGACTCTTAGCCAAACTAA
ACAGAAGCTCAATATCGAGATTTCCGATGAGTTCCTGGTACAGTTCAGACAGGACAAAGTATGTGTGAAG
TTTATTCAAGGCAACCAGAAAAACGGGAGCGTGCCAACCTGCAAACGAAAGAACAACAGGCTTCTTGAAG
TCGCTGTCCCTTAAGTGAGGATCAAGCTTATCGATACCGTCGACGGTACCGCGGGCCCGGGATCCACCGG
ATCTAGATAACTGATCATAATCAGCCATACCACATTTGTAGAGGTTTTACTTGCTTTAAAAAACCTCCCA
CACCTCCCCCTGAACCTGAAACATAAAATGAATGCAATTGTTGTTGTTAACTTGTTTATTGCAGCTTATA
ATGGTTACAAATAAAGCAATAGCATCACAAATTTCACAAATAAAGCATTTTTTTCACTGCATTCTAGTTG
TGGTTTGTCCAAACTCATCAATGTATCTTAACGCGTAAATTGTAAGCGTTAATATTTTGTTAAAATTCGC
GTTAAATTTTTGTTAAATCAGCTCATTTTTTAACCAATAGGCCGAAATCGGCAAAATCCCTTATAAATCA
AAAGAATAGACCGAGATAGGGT
[37 nt withheld, positions 5133-5169]
AAAGAACGTGGACTCCAACGTCAAAGG
[49 nt withheld, positions 5197-5245]
T
[91 nt withheld, positions 5247-5337]
G
[124 nt withheld, positions 5339-5462]
CAGGTGGCACTTTTCGGGGAAATGTGCGCGGAACCCCTATTTGTTTATTTTTCTAAATACATTCAAATAT
GTATCCGCTCATGAGACAATAACCCTGATAAATGCTTCAATAATATTGAAAAAGGAAGAGTCCTGAGGCG
GAAAGAACCAGCTGTGGAATGTGTGTCAGTTAGGGTGTGGAAAGTCCCCAGGCTCCCCAGCAGGCAGAAG
TATGCAAAGCATGCATCTCAATTAGTCAGCAACCAGGTGTGGAAAGTCCCCAGGCTCCCCAGCAGGCAGA
AGTATGCAAAGCATGCATCTCAATTAGTCAGCAACCATAGTCCCGCCCCTAACTCCGCCCATCCCGCCCC
TAACTCCGCCCAGTTCCGCCCATTCTCCGCCCCATGGCTGACTAATTTTTTTTATTTATGCAGAGGCCGA
GGCCGCCTCGGCCTCTGAGCTATTCCAGAAGTAGTGAGGAGGCTTTTTTGGAGGCCTAGGCTTTTGCAAA
GATCGATCAAGAGACAGGATGAGGATCGTTTCGCATGATTGAACAAGATGGATTGCACGCAGGTTCTCCG
GCCGCTTGGGTGGAGAGGCTATTCGGCTATGACTGGGCACAACAGACAATCGGCTGCTCTGATGCCGCCG
TGTTCCGGCTGTCAGCGCAGGGGCGCCCGGTTCTTTTTGTCAAGACCGACCTGTCCGGTGCCCTGAATGA
ACTGCAAGACGAGGCAGCGCGGCTATCGTGGCTGGCCACGACGGGCGTTCCTTGCGCAGCTGTGCTCGAC
GTTGTCACTGAAGCGGGAAGGGACTGGCTGCTATTGGGCGAAGTGCCGGGGCAGGATCTCCTGTCATCTC
ACCTTGCTCCTGCCGAGAAAGTATCCATCATGGCTGATGCAATGCGGCGGCTGCATACGCTTGATCCGGC
TACCTGCCCATTCGACCACCAAGCGAAACATCGCATCGAGCGAGCACGTACTCGGATGGAAGCCGGTCTT
GTCGATCAGGATGATCTGGACGAAGAGCATCAGGGGCTCGCGCCAGCCGAACTGTTCGCCAGGCTCAAGG
CGAGCATGCCCGACGGCGAGGATCTCGTCGTGACCCATGGCGATGCCTGCTTGCCGAATATCATGGTGGA
AAATGGCCGCTTTTCTGGATTCATCGACTGTGGCCGGCTGGGTGTGGCGGACCGCTATCAGGACATAGCG
TTGGCTACCCGTGATATTGCTGAAGAGCTTGGCGGCGAATGGGCTGACCGCTTCCTCGTGCTTTACGGTA
TCGCCGCTCCCGATTCGCAGCGCATCGCCTTCTATCGCCTTCTTGACGAGTTCTTCTGAGCGGGACTCTG
GGGTTCGAAATGACCGACCAAGCGACGCCCAACCTGCCATCACGAGATTTCGATTCCACCGCCGCCTTCT
ATGAAAGGTTGGGCTTCGGAATCGTTTTCCGGGACGCCGGCTGGATGATCCTCCAGCGCGGGGATCTCAT
GCTGGAGTTCTTCGCCCACCCTAGGGGGAGGCTAACTGAAACACGGAAGGAGACAATACCGGAAGGAACC
CGCGCTATGACGGCAATAAAAAGACAGAATAAAACGCACGGTGTTGGGTCGTTTGTTCATAAACGCGGGG
TTCGGTCCCAGGGCTGGCACTCTGTCGATACCCCACCGAGACCCCATTGGGGCCAATACGCCCGCGTTTC
TTCCTTTTCCCCACCCCACCCCCCAAGTTCGGGTGAAGGCCCAGGGCTCGCAGCCAACGTCGGGGCGGCA
GGCCCTGCCATAGCCTCAGGTTACTCATATATACTTTAGATTGATTTAAAACTTCATTTTTAATTTAAAA
GGATCTAGGTGAAGATCCTTTTTGATAATCTCATGACCAAAATCCCTTAACGTGAGTTTTCGTTCCACTG
AGCGTCAGACCCCGTAGAAAAGATCAAAGGATCTTCTTGAGATCCTTTTTTTCTGCGCGTAATCTGCTGC
TTGCAAACAAAAAAACCACCGCTACCAGCGGTGGTTTGTTTGCCGGATCAAGAGCTACCAACTCTTTTTC
CGAAGGTAACTGGCTTCAGCAGAGCGCAGATACCAAATACTGTTCTTCTAGTGTAGCCGTAGTTAGGCCA
CCACTTCAAGAACTCTGTAGCACCGCCTACATACCTCGCTCTGCTAATCCTGTTACCAGTGGCTGCTGCC
AGTGGCGATAAGTCGTGTCTTACCGGGTTGGACTCAAGACGATAGTTACCGGATAAGGCGCAGCGGTCGG
GCTGAACGGGGGGTTCGTGCACACAGCCCAGCTTGGAGCGAACGACCTACACCGAACTGAGATACCTACA
GCGTGAGCTATGAGAAAGCGCCACGCTTCCCGAAGGGAGAAAGGCGGACAGGTATCCGGTAAGCGGCAGG
GTCGGAACAGGAGAGCGCACGAGGGAGCTTCCAGGGGGAAACGCCTGGTATCTTTATAGTCCTGTCGGGT
TTCGCCACCTCTGACTTGAGCGTCGATTTTTGTGATGCTCGTCAGGGGGGCGGAGCCTATGGAAAAACGC
CAGCAACGCGGCCTTTTTACGGTTCCTGGCCTTTTGCTGGCCTTTTGCTCACATGTTCTTTCCTGCGTTA
TCCCCTGATTCTGTGGATAACCGTATTACCGCCATGCAT
Features (pLannotate 1.2.2; 16 found; start..end, strand, type, name):
     61..364     +  enhancer       CMV enhancer: human cytomegalovirus immediate early enhancer
    365..568     +  promoter       CMV promoter: human cytomegalovirus (CMV) immediate early promoter
    619..1326    +  CDS            mCherry: mCherry is a basic (constitutively fluorescent) red fluorescent protein published in 2004, derived from Discosoma sp.. It is reported to be a very rapidly-maturing monomer with low acid sensitivity.
   1327..1361    +  misc_feature   MCS (fragment): multiple cloning site
   1381..4701    +  CDS            Myo1b: MYO1B_MOUSE - Experimental evidence at protein level: Swiss-Prot protein existence level 1. Motor protein that may participate in process critical to neuronal development and function such as cell migration, neurite outgrowth and vesicular transport. From Mus musculus (Mouse).
   4729..4755    +  misc_feature   MCS (fragment): multiple cloning site
   4772..4856    +  CDS            large T antigen (fragment): large T antigen from SV40 (simian virus 40)
   4879..5000    +  polyA_signal   SV40 poly(A) signal: SV40 polyadenylation signal
   5034..5462    -  rep_origin     f1 ori (sequence partly withheld): f1 bacteriophage origin of replication; arrow indicates direction of (+) strand synthesis
   5489..5593    +  promoter       AmpR promoter: bla
   5595..5952    +  promoter       SV40 promoter: SV40 enhancer and early promoter
   5987..6781    +  CDS            NeoR/KanR: aminoglycoside phosphotransferase from Tn5; aph(3')-II (or nptII); confers resistance to neomycin, kanamycin, and G418 (Geneticin®)
   6802..6954    +  CDS            ble (fragment): BLE_KLEPN - Experimental evidence at protein level: Swiss-Prot protein existence level 1. Binding protein with a strong affinity to the bleomycin family of antibiotics. Binds to CL990; an antimitotic-antibiotic compound. From Klebsiella pneumoniae.
   7013..7060    +  polyA_signal   HSV TK poly(A) signal: herpes simplex virus thymidine kinase polyadenylation signal (Cole and Stacy, 1985)
   7151..7167    -  polyA_signal   bGH poly(A) signal (fragment): bovine growth hormone polyadenylation signal
   7389..7977    +  rep_origin     ori: high-copy-number ColE1/pMB1/pBR322/pUC origin of replication
