[The description below was written by a language model from this plasmid's Addgene catalogue record and pLannotate feature annotations shown in this document.]
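Description:
Cherry-Myo1b is a mammalian expression plasmid built on the Clontech pmCherry-C1 backbone that produces rat myosin 1b (isoform b; Myo1b, also known as Myr1) fused at its N terminus to the red fluorescent protein mCherry. The roughly 3.3 kb Myo1b coding sequence was inserted between the EcoRI and SalI sites of the multiple cloning site, both of which remain intact. Because the insert sits downstream of residual polylinker sequence, the depositor notes that an 18-amino-acid linker separates mCherry from the myosin. Transcription of the fusion is driven by the human cytomegalovirus immediate early enhancer and promoter and terminated by the SV40 polyadenylation signal. The automated annotation labels the insert by its closest mouse Swiss-Prot match, but the catalogue entry identifies it as the rat gene.

The sequenced plasmid is about 8.1 kb. It replicates at high copy in E. coli from a ColE1/pUC-type origin and also carries an f1 phage origin. A single NeoR/KanR (Tn5 aminoglycoside phosphotransferase) cassette serves both hosts: a bacterial bla-type promoter drives it for kanamycin selection in bacteria, while the adjacent SV40 enhancer/early promoter and the HSV TK polyadenylation signal allow G418 selection of transfected mammalian cells. The small large T antigen, ble and bGH poly(A) fragments in the feature table are short partial matches, most likely backbone remnants rather than functional elements.

The construct allows live or fixed-cell fluorescence imaging of myosin 1b, an actin-based motor protein. The associated publication concerns its role in axon formation, actin wave propagation and growth cone dynamics in neurons.
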