Addgene plasmid #187366: Cherry-Myo1b
Purpose: Expresses rat myosin 1b isoform b domain labelled with Cherry
Depositing lab: Evelyne Coudrier. Publication: Myosin 1b promotes axon formation by regulating actin wave propagation and growth cone dynamics. Iuliano O, Yoshimura A, Prosperi MT, Martin R, Knolker HJ, Coudrier E. J Cell Biol. 2018 Jun 4;217(6):2033-2046. doi: 10.1083/jcb.201703205. Epub 2018 Mar 27. PubMed 29588377.
Backbone
  Vector backbone: pmCherry-C1
  Backbone manufacturer: Clontech
  Backbone size w/o insert (bp): 4743
  Vector type: Mammalian Expression
Growth in bacteria
  Bacterial resistance: Kanamycin, 50 μg/mL
  Growth temperature: 37°C
  Growth strain: DH5alpha
  Copy number: High Copy
Gene/Insert
  Gene/Insert name: myosin 1b isoform b
  Species: R. norvegicus (rat)
  Insert size (bp): 3324
  Entrez Gene: Myo1b (a.k.a. Myr1)
  Promoter: CMV
  Tag / fusion protein: mCherry (N terminal on backbone)
  Cloning method: Restriction Enzyme; 5′ cloning site EcoRI (not destroyed); 3′ cloning site SalI (not destroyed)
  Sequencing primers: 5′ pmcherry C1 GCCCCGTAATGCAGAAGAAGA
Terms and licenses: Academic/Nonprofit Terms; Industry Terms: Not Available to Industry
Depositor comments: The expression of the recombinant plasmid includes the addition of 18 amino acids (SGLRSRAQASNSDPRYPP) between Cherry and Myo1b.
How to cite: Cherry-Myo1b was a gift from Evelyne Coudrier (Addgene plasmid # 187366 ; http://n2t.net/addgene:187366 ; RRID:Addgene_187366)
